Addgene plasmid #138221: pFP.R272
Purpose: Expresses the split mCherry reporter interrupted by the SspGyrB artificially mini-intein (in cis)
Depositing lab: Baojun Wang. Depositing organization: University of Edinburgh. Publication: An expanded library of orthogonal split inteins enables modular multi-peptide assemblies. Pinto F, Thornton EL, Wang B. Nat Commun. 2020 Mar 23;11(1):1529. doi: 10.1038/s41467-020-15272-2. PubMed 32251274.
Backbone
  Vector backbone: pSB3T5
  Backbone manufacturer: BioBrick vector, IGEM registry
  Backbone size w/o insert (bp): 3252
  Total vector size (bp): 5692
  Vector type: Bacterial Expression, Synthetic Biology
Growth in bacteria
  Bacterial resistance: Tetracycline, 10 μg/mL
  Growth temperature: 37°C
  Growth strain: DH5alpha
  Copy number: Low Copy
Gene/Insert 1
  Gene/Insert name: araC
  Insert size (bp): 930
  Entrez Gene: araC (a.k.a. b0064, ECK0065)
  Promoter: iPC
  Cloning method: Gibson Cloning
  Sequencing primers: 5′ VF2 - TGCCACCTGACGTCTAAGAA
Gene/Insert 2
  Gene/Insert name: mCherryN(AGG).SspGyrB.(SAK)mCherryC.H6
  Species: Synthetic
  Insert size (bp): 1218
  Promoter: P(araBAD)
  Tag / fusion protein: 6xHis (C terminal on insert)
  Cloning method: Gibson Cloning
  Sequencing primers: 5′ araC_F2 - AACCCACTGGTGATACCATTCG; 3′ VR - ATTACCGCCTTTGAGTGAGC
Terms and licenses: Academic/Nonprofit Terms; Industry Terms: Not Available to Industry
How to cite: pFP.R272 was a gift from Baojun Wang (Addgene plasmid # 138221 ; http://n2t.net/addgene:138221 ; RRID:Addgene_138221)
