[The description below was written by a language model from this plasmid's Addgene catalogue record and pLannotate feature annotations shown in this document.]
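Description:
pFP.R272 is a low-copy bacterial expression and synthetic-biology plasmid of 5,692 bp built on the BioBrick vector pSB3T5. It replicates in E. coli from a p15A origin, which is compatible with ColE1-type plasmids, and is selected with tetracycline through a tet promoter-driven tetracycline efflux gene. The cloning region lies between the BioBrick prefix and suffix and is insulated by several transcription terminators (T3Te, tonB, his operon). The annotation also picks up short fragments resembling β-lactamase, the RSF origin and the pBR322 bom region. These appear to be backbone remnants rather than functional parts, and the record lists tetracycline as the only resistance.

The payload is an arabinose-inducible reporter for protein splicing in cis. The araC regulator gene is encoded on the reverse strand and is expressed from its own promoter, listed as iPC. It diverges from the araBAD promoter, which drives a single synthetic open reading frame. In that frame an N-terminal mCherry fragment is followed by an artificial mini-intein derived from the Synechocystis GyrB intein (SspGyrB). The C-terminal mCherry fragment and a C-terminal 6xHis tag come next. The insert name indicates short flanking extein residues (AGG and SAK) at the two junctions. Because the intein interrupts mCherry, red fluorescence is expected only if the intein excises itself and ligates the two halves, so fluorescence after arabinose induction reports splicing activity. The His tag should allow detection or purification of precursor and spliced products. The plasmid belongs to a study that characterised a library of orthogonal split inteins, where a contiguous cis-splicing version such as this presumably serves as a reference for SspGyrB splicing in the mCherry context.
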