Features (pLannotate 1.2.2; 17 found; start..end, strand, type, name):
     48..77      -  terminator     T3Te terminator: phage T3 early transcription terminator
    124..145     +  misc_feature   BioBrick prefix: BioBrick prefix for parts that do not start with "ATG"
    146..1024    -  CDS            araC: L-arabinose regulatory protein; araC
   1051..1335    +  promoter       araBAD promoter: araBAD; promoter of the L-arabinose operon of E. coli; the araC regulatory gene is transcribed in the opposite direction (Guzman et al., 1995)
   1365..1842    +  CDS            mCherry (fragment): monomeric derivative of DsRed fluorescent protein (Shaner et al., 2004) mammalian codon-optimized
   1842..2183    +  CDS            gyrB (fragment): GYRB_SYNY3 - Protein inferred from homology: Swiss-Prot protein existence level 3. A type II topoisomerase that negatively supercoils closed circular double-stranded (ds) DNA in an ATP-dependent manner to modulate DNA topology and maintain chromosomes in an underwound state. Negative supercoiling favors strand separation, and DNA replication, transcription, recombination and repair, all of which involve strand separation. Also able to catalyze the interconversion of other topological isomers of dsDNA rings, including catenanes and knotted rings. Type II topoisomerases break and join 2 DNA stra
   2331..2561    +  CDS            mCherry (fragment): monomeric derivative of DsRed fluorescent protein (Shaner et al., 2004) mammalian codon-optimized
   2586..2606    +  misc_feature   BioBrick suffix: universal suffix for all parts
   2642..2673    +  terminator     tonB terminator: bidirectional E. coli tonB-P14 transcription terminator
   2720..2760    -  terminator     bacterial terminator (fragment): putative bacterial transcription terminator
   2773..3018    +  CDS            bla(M) (fragment): β-lactamase lacking the signal sequence; bla(M); allows cytosolic expression of β-lactamase
   3184..3728    +  rep_origin     p15A ori: Plasmids containing the medium-copy-number p15A origin of replication can be propagated in E. coli cells that contain a second plasmid with the ColE1 origin.
   3816..3871    +  rep_origin     RSF ori (fragment): Plasmids containing the RSF 1030 origin of replication can be propagated in E. coli cells that contain additional plasmids with compatible origins.
   3970..3996    -  misc_feature   bom (fragment): basis of mobility region from pBR322
   4344..4372    +  promoter       tet promoter: E. coli promoter for tetracycline efflux protein gene
   4420..5608    +  CDS            TcR (fragment): tetracycline efflux protein; tet; confers resistance to tetracycline
   5621..5680    +  terminator     his operon terminator: This putative transcriptin terminator from the E. coli his operon has a 2-bp deletion introduced during synthesis. Its efficiency has not been determined.
>Addgene plasmid #138221 | pFP.R272 | addgene full sequence | sequence record 273511 | Addgene NGS Result
TGCCACCTGACGTCTAAGAAAAGGAATATTCAGCAATTTGCCCGTGCCGAAGAAAGGCCCACCCGTGAAG
GTGAGCCAGTGAGTTGATTGCTACGTAATTAGTTAGTTAGCCCTTAGTGACTCGAATTCGCGGCCGCTTC
TAGAGTTATGACAACTTGACGGCTACATCATTCACTTTTTCTTCACAACCGGCACGGAACTCGCTCGGGC
TGGCCCCGGTGCATTTTTTAAATACCCGCGAGAAATAGAGTTGATCGTCAAAACCAACATTGCGACCGAC
GGTGGCGATAGGCATCCGGGTGGTGCTCAAAAGCAGCTTCGCCTGGCTGATACGTTGGTCCTCGCGCCAG
CTTAAGACGCTAATCCCTAACTGCTGGCGGAAAAGATGTGACAGACGCGACGGCGACAAGCAAACATGCT
GTGCGACGCTGGCGATATCAAAATTGCTGTCTGCCAGGTGATCGCTGATGTACTGACAAGCCTCGCGTAC
CCGATTATCCATCGGTGGATGGAGCGACTCGTTAATCGCTTCCATGCGCCGCAGTAACAATTGCTCAAGC
AGATTTATCGCCAGCAGCTCCGAATAGCGCCCTTCCCCTTGCCCGGCGTTAATGATTTGCCCAAACAGGT
CGCTGAAATGCGGCTGGTGCGCTTCATCCGGGCGAAAGAACCCCGTATTGGCAAATATTGACGGCCAGTT
AAGCCATTCATGCCAGTAGGCGCGCGGACGAAAGTAAACCCACTGGTGATACCATTCGCGAGCCTCCGGA
TGACGACCGTAGTGATGAATCTCTCCTGGCGGGAACAGCAAAATATCACCCGGTCGGCAAACAAATTCTC
GTCCCTGATTTTTCACCACCCCCTGACCGCGAATGGTGAGATTGAGAATATAACCTTTCATTCCCAGCGG
TCGGTCGATAAAAAAATCGAGATAACCGTTGGCCTCAATCGGCGTTAAACCCGCCACCAGATGGGCATTA
AACGAGTATCCCGGCAGCAGGGGATCATTTTGCGCTTCAGCCATACTTTTCATACTCCCGCCATTCAGAG
AAGAAACCAATTGTCCATATTGCATCAGACATTGCCGTCACTGCGTCTTTTACTGGCTCTTCTCGCTAAC
CAAACCGGTAACCCCGCTTATTAAAAGCATTCTGTAACAAAGCGGGACCAAAGCCATGACAAAAACGCGT
AACAAAAGTGTCTATAATCACGGCAGAAAAGTCCACATTGATTATTTGCACGGCGTCACACTTTGCTATG
CCATAGCATTTTTATCCATAAGATTAGCGGATCCTACCTGACGCTTTTTATCGCAACTCTCTACTGTTTC
TCCATTACTAGAGATTAAAGAGGAGAAATACTAGATGGTGAGCAAGGGCGAAGAAGACAACATGGCCATC
ATCAAGGAGTTCATGCGCTTCAAGGTGCACATGGAGGGCTCCGTGAACGGCCACGAGTTCGAGATCGAGG
GCGAGGGCGAGGGCCGCCCCTACGAGGGCACCCAGACCGCCAAGCTGAAGGTGACCAAGGGTGGCCCCCT
GCCCTTCGCCTGGGACATCCTGTCCCCTCAGTTCATGTACGGCTCCAAGGCCTACGTGAAGCACCCCGCC
GACATCCCCGACTACTTGAAGCTGTCCTTCCCCGAGGGCTTCAAGTGGGAGCGCGTGATGAACTTCGAGG
ACGGCGGCGTGGTGACCGTGACCCAGGACTCCTCCTTGCAGGACGGCGAGTTCATCTACAAGGTGAAGCT
GCGCGGCACCAACTTCCCCTCCGACGGCCCCGTAATGCAGAAGAAGACCATGGGCTGGGAGGCCTCCTCC
GAGCGGATGTACCCCGAGGACGCAGGTGGTTGTTTTTCTGGAGATACATTAGTCGCTTTAACTGATGGTC
GTAGCGTTAGCTTTGAGCAATTGGTTGAAGAAGAAAAACAAGGAAAACAAAACTTTTGTTATACCATCCG
CCATGATGGTTCTATAGGGGTTGAAAAAATCATCAATGCCCGCAAAACAAAAACTAATGCGAAGGTAATC
AAGGTTACGTTGGACAATGGTGAGTCTATTATTTGCACCCCGGATCATAAATTCATGTTGCGGGATGGGA
GCTACAAATGTGCGATGGATTTAACTCTCGATGATTCGTTAATGCCGTTACACCGAAAAATTTCGACTAC
GGAAGATTCTGGTCATGCGATGGAAGCAGTATTAAATTACAATCACAGAATTGTAAATATTGAAGCTGTG
TCAGAAACAATCGATGTTTATGATATTGAGGTTCCCCACACCCACAATTTTGCTTTGGCAAGCGGAGTGT
TTGTCCATAACAGTGCAAAAGGCGCCCTGAAGGGCGAGATCAAGCAGAGGCTGAAGCTGAAGGACGGCGG
CCACTACGACGCTGAGGTCAAGACCACCTACAAGGCCAAGAAGCCCGTGCAGCTGCCCGGCGCCTACAAC
GTCAACATCAAGTTGGACATCACCTCCCACAACGAGGACTACACCATCGTGGAACAGTACGAACGCGCCG
AGGGCCGCCACTCCACCGGCGGCATGGACGAGCTGTACAAGCATCATCACCATCACCACTAATAATACTA
GTAGCGGCCGCTGCAGGAGTCACTAAGGGTTAGTTAGTTAGATTAGCAGAAAGTCAAAAGCCTCCGACCG
GAGGCTTTTGACTAAAACTTCCCTTGGGGTTATCATTGGGGCTCACTCAAAGGCGGTAATCAGATAAAAA
AAATCCTTAGCTTTCGCTAAGGATGATTTCTGCTAGAGATGGAATAGACTGGATGGAGGCGGATAAAGTT
GCAGGACCACTTCTGCGCTCGGCCCTTCCGGCTGGCTGGTTTATTGCTGATAAATCTGGAGCCGGTGAGC
GTGGGTCTCGCGGTATCATTGCAGCACTGGGGCCAGATGGTAAGCCCTCCCGTATCGTAGTTATCTACAC
GACGGGGAGTCAGGCAACTATGGATGAACGAAATAGACAGATCGCTGAGATAGGTGCCTCACTGATTAAG
CATTGGTAACTGTCAGACCAAGTTTACTCATATATACTTTAGATTGATTTAAAACTTCATTTTTAATTTA
AAAGGATCTAGGTGAAGATCCTTTTTGATAATCTCATGACCAAAATCCCTTAACGTGAGTTTTCGTTCCA
CTGAGCGTCAGACCCCTTAATAAGATGATCTTCTTGAGATCGTTTTGGTCTGCGCGTAATCTCTTGCTCT
GAAAACGAAAAAACCGCCTTGCAGGGCGGTTTTCGAAGGTTCTCTGAGCTACCAACTCTTTGAACCGAGG
TAACTGGCTTGGAGGAGCGCAGTCACCAAAACTTGTCCTTTCAGTTTAGCCTTAACCGGCGCATGACTTC
AAGACTAACTCCTCTAAATCAATTACCAGTGGCTGCTGCCAGTGGTGCTTTTGCATGTCTTTCCGGGTTG
GACTCAAGACGATAGTTACCGGATAAGGCGCAGCGGTCGGACTGAACGGGGGGTTCGTGCATACAGTCCA
GCTTGGAGCGAACTGCCTACCCGGAACTGAGTGTCAGGCGTGGAATGAGACAAACGCGGCCATAACAGCG
GAATGACACCGGTAAACCGAAAGGCAGGAACAGGAGAGCGCACGAGGGAGCCGCCAGGGGGAAACGCCTG
GTATCTTTATAGTCCTGTCGGGTTTCGCCACCACTGATTTGAGCGTCAGATTTCGTGATGCTTGTCAGGG
GGGCGGAGCCTATGGAAAAACGGCTTTGCCGCGGCCCTCTCACTTCCCTGTTAAGTATCTTCCTGGCATC
TTCCAGGAAATCTCCGCCCCGTTCGTAAGCCATTTCCGCTCGCCGCAGTCGAACGACCGAGCGTAGCGAG
TCAGTGAGCGAGGAAGCGGAATATATCCTGTATCACATATTCTGCTGACGCACCGGTGCAGCCTTTTTTC
TCCTGCCACATGAAGCACTTCACTGACACCCTCATCAGTGCCAACATAGTAAGCCAGTATACACTCCGCT
AGCGCTGAGGTCTGCCTCGTGAAGAAGGTGTTGCTGACTCATACCAGGCCTGAATCGCCCCATCATCCAG
CCAGAAAGTGAGGGAGCCACGGTTGATGAGAGCTTTGTTGTAGGTGGACCAGTTGGTGATTTTGAACTTT
TGCTTTGCCACGGAACGGTCTGCGTTGTCGGGAAGATGCGTGATCTGATCCTTCAACTCAGCAAAAGTTC
GATTTATTCAACAAAGCCACGTTGTGTCTCAAAATCTCTGATGTTACATTGCACAAGATAAAAATATATC
ATCATGAACAATAAAACTGTCTGCTTACATAAACAGTAATACAAGGGGTGTTTACTAGAGGAGATTCTCA
TGTTTGACAGCTTATCATCGATAAGCTTTAATGCGGTAGTTTATCACAGTTAAATTGCTAACGCAGTCAG
GCACCGTGTATGAAATCTAACAATGCGCTCATCGTCATTCTCGGCACCGTCACCCTGGACGCTGTAGGCA
TAGGCTTGGTTATGCCGGTACTGCCGGGCCTCTTGCGGGATATCGTCCATTCCGACAGTATTGCCAGTCA
CTATGGCGTGCTGCTTGCGCTCTATGCGTTGATGCAATTTCTTTGCGCACCCGTTCTCGGAGCCCTGTCC
GACCGCTTTGGCCGCCGTCCAGTCCTGCTCGCTTCGCTCCTTGGAGCCACTATCGACTACGCGATCATGG
CGACCACACCCGTCCTGTGGATTCTCTACGCCGGACGCATCGTGGCGGGCATCACGGGTGCCACAGGTGC
GGTTGCTGGTGCCTATATCGCCGACATCACCGATGGGGAAGATCGGGCTCGCCACTTCGGGCTCATGAGC
GCTTGTTTCGGCGTGGGTATGGTGGCAGGCCCCGTGGCCGGGGGACTGTTGGGTGCCATCTCCTTGCATG
CACCATTCCTTGCGGCGGCGGTGCTCAACGGCCTCAACCTCCTCCTGGGCTGCTTCCTTATGCAGGAATC
GCATAAGGGAGAGCGCCGTCCGATGCCCTTGCGTGCCTTCAATCCAGTCAGCTCCTTCCGGTGGGCGCGG
GGCATGACTATCGTCGCCGCACTTATGACTGTTTTCTTTATCATGCAACTCGTAGGACAGGTTCCGGCAG
CGCTCTGGGTCATTTTCGGCGAGGACCGCTTTCGCTGGAGCGCGACGATGATCGGCCTGTCGCTTGCGGT
ATTCGGAATCTTGCACGCCCTCGCTCAAGCCTTCGTCACGGGCCCCGCCACCAAACGTTTCGGCGAGAAG
CAGGCCATTATCGCGGGCATGGCGGCCGACGCGCTGGGCTACGTCTTGCTGGCGTTCGCGACGCGCGGCT
GGATGGCCTTCCCCATTATGATTCTTCTCGCTTCCGGCGGCATCGGTATGCCCGCGTTGCAGGCCATGCT
GTCCCGCCAAGTAGATGACGACCATCAGGGACAGCTTCAAGGGTCGCTCGCGGCTCTTACCAGCCTCACT
TCGATCATTGGACCGCTGATCGTCACGGCGATTTATGCCGCCTCGGCGAGCACATGGAACGGGTTGGCAT
GGATTGTAGGTGCCGCCCTTTACCTTGTCTGCCTCCCCGCGTTGCGTCGCGGTGCATGGAGCCGGGCCAC
CTCGACCTAATAATACTAGCTCCGGCAAAAAAACGGGCAAGGTGTCACCACCCTGCCCTTTTTCTTTAAA
ACCGAAAAGATTACTTCGCGTT
